>Addgene plasmid #193003 | Zic4-3505-D1:Luc | addgene full sequence | sequence record 378761 | Addgene NGS Result
CTCCATCAAAACAAAACGAAACAAAACAAACTAGCAAAATAGGCTGTCCCCAGTGCAAGTGCAGGTGCCA
GAACATTTCTCTATCGATAGGTACCCGTTGAGATTGGTACAATAAAACATGAAAAAGGCAAATTTCCGAT
TAACAAAGCTTTGGATTTTGATAAAGAAAAAAAAAATCCAAATTTATTATTTCACATGAAAGGTGCGAAA
GATTAGCGGAGTTTTGTTTTGTTTTTGAAATAATACAATTACAAATTCTTTTTAGAAAATGCGGATTAGA
ATTTATTAAAATGACATTAACACTGTTTTGAGTCTAAGAAACGTAAAATATGCTAGTTATTTTTACAACA
AGCAGGTAAAACAATAAAAATGGCCTTTAAAGTAATTTTGAGTTTATTTCATTGTTGTTAGCTCAATCGA
TACTAGTTCAGTAAAATACGTTTATTTAAAGTATTTTACTAAAATTATGCTCTTTAATATTCGAAAAAAG
AAAACAAACTTTTTCCAAAAATCTAACATTTTTCATTACTCAAAAAAAAACTTTCTTTTTGCGCTTTACG
CAGCGCTACAAAAAATATGTCGCTAAGTACTAAAATTAAAAAAAACAAAAAAACAACGTAATTACATAAC
ATGACGTAATGCAACTTTAATACGCATTTGCAGTGAATACTTTATTATTTATATATATATATATATACTC
ACACATACGTATACATATATATGTATAATCAAATACGTAAATAGATATAGATATAATATATGAATATATT
ATAAGTTTAATTTATTCTATTGTTATTGATTTTTAAAAGAAAGTCAGAAAATCTTAAACTGAAAGCAAAA
AAAAAACTTTTTCAATAATATACTTTTATCATTATTTTGTTGTTGTTGTTATGATTGTTATTATAATTAT
AATAATAACTTTTATTATTGTTATTATTATTATTATTGTAATCGTTTATGAAAACTTGATGGTTGCTAAA
GATTTAAGGTAAATAAATCGCCCCCTCTCGCTATTGATTTGTTTATTTTAAATAACGGGCATTGGCGTGA
AATTAATGGCAGCTTATCATACGAATTGCTATACATTCAAAGAATTTTTGTTAGTACCCATGAGTTTATT
TTGAGGTGACCCATGCTGTTCTCATTAATCTAAAACCATTGGTTTTTTGATTAAAAGGATCATCGCTCAA
ATAAAGTGTTTTACTCAGGCGTGTGATAACTGTATTACTAAGACTTCCTCGATATAAACTTGCATCAAAT
TATTTCTGAATAATGATTATTGTCAAAAACAAAGACACAGTTGACTAAATTCCTAACTTACTTTGTATTA
TTTTTTGTCTGTAATTTTATAGACCGATATGTTACTTTTGCTACATGTGTTAGAAGTTGTTTGAGAATTC
AAACTGAGTGAAAAAAATGGACAAATAAAACAAAATAAAACGCGTATGTCCTGCTACCTTTTTATAGCTG
TTTTAAATAAAGTTTCTTTTGGTATTCTAATGTTGTGACTTCTAAAAAAATTATGCAATCAAAGATTATC
GACGCAACGATAAGTCAATTAAAGGAAAGGGGTGCTACATATGAGACAACACATGTGTGTTTTACATTTT
TAACCGGTTTAACGTCACTCCGAACAAAGTTTAAATTAATGCGAACGTTTTATTTTTGTAGCTAAACATC
TGAGTTAAAAATGCTTGCGCACGTTCTTTTAACAAAAACAGCTCATCTTATTGTTTTACTTTTTATTTTT
TATTAAATTAAAAAAAATATAATTAAAAAATATTTTTGTAAGAATCTTAACAGATATTTTACGATAAAAT
TTCTTATCTAAAGTATCGTTTTCAGGTTACTCGCGTAGACTTATAATTTTCAATAAAGATTACCCAATTT
GTCTAATTAGCATAACAATTAATTATAAGTAAATAACCGGAGATAATAAGTAAATAACCTGAGATAAAAA
CCTCAAAGAGTACAGCAGATTGGAAATCATTTTTTTTTTTTTCAAGAAACCGCGCGCATTCACTCGTATA
CCTTAATTGTATAATCTTTTAGTTAAACAAGCACCAAAACCGGAACAAAGGTAGTAGTATACAATCAAAG
CAAGCTTTGATATCTCTAATATTTTTTTCAATTTTTTTTTTATCCACTTATTTGTCTGAGCTATTTCTTT
ACCTTAATTACGCTATAAAATTTTCTTCTCGACAAGCGGCGTAGCTTTGAGTTTATAGCTCTTTTCTGAA
GTCTAATTCCTTCTGTTTTTATTACAATCCTGACTAAGCTTCCTCAAAGTCAAGGAAAACAAATGCAGTT
AAAAAGAAAATAATCCTTGTAAACACGTTTCATCCTTCATAAAAAACGTACGCTAATAAAGCTTTTTTGT
TTACAGTTAAGCAAGCTAATTTAGAATTTCAGAATTACTCTTTGCAAAAAAAAAAAAAAAAAAAAAAAAA
AAAAAAAAAAAAAAAAAAAAGTAATAATAATAATTAGCCACGTCATTTTGCAACCAGATTAAAATCCAGG
AAATCTCAATGAAATTATTTGGGAGGAAGTTGTATATTTCTAAAATTTAGCAGAACTTATATTAGCGTAT
ATCTTCGACACACATAAACTTACTGTGATATTACAAAATGACTCAATTGAGTTAGAAATAAAATCAAATA
AATAAACTAAATTTTCCCAATACTACAAAGCAGGATCTGAAAGGTTCTTTTAAGGATTCTCGCTTCATAC
TTTTTTTGTTTTGTATTATTTTGCTCCCGTTAATTAGGAAATAAACTACCATGCAGATTAATTATGGGTA
TAATTGAAAGTTCGTGCAGTTTTATTCTTCGTCAAATTAAATCAATAATTTAGTTCTATTTCGTTTTATT
ACTATAAATCCTCTAAAGAACATTTTTGCTTGTTTTCTTTTTAAAGATCTCATTTTAATTTTTAATACCC
CGCTATGATGTGATTGGATGGGATCAAATGTGATTGGTTAAAAAAGTTTGAATAAGTATCAAGAACTGTC
AATCAAAATAAATGAGCGGCCAATCAGGTTAGTTATAAATCCTTATTAGCAACATAATCCCTACACATAG
ACAGATGTACCATACATAATGGAAAGGTAAAATTGATTTGTGCCCAAAAGCATTTAAAAGTCTCAATTTA
CATCCGAATGACACCGTATTTCAGTCACCTCGAGATCTGCGATCTAAGTAAGCTTGGCATTCCGGTACTG
TTGGTAAAGCCACCATGGAAGACGCCAAAAACATAAAGAAAGGCCCGGCGCCATTCTATCCGCTGGAAGA
TGGAACCGCTGGAGAGCAACTGCATAAGGCTATGAAGAGATACGCCCTGGTTCCTGGAACAATTGCTTTT
ACAGATGCACATATCGAGGTGGACATCACTTACGCTGAGTACTTCGAAATGTCCGTTCGGTTGGCAGAAG
CTATGAAACGATATGGGCTGAATACAAATCACAGAATCGTCGTATGCAGTGAAAACTCTCTTCAATTCTT
TATGCCGGTGTTGGGCGCGTTATTTATCGGAGTTGCAGTTGCGCCCGCGAACGACATTTATAATGAACGT
GAATTGCTCAACAGTATGGGCATTTCGCAGCCTACCGTGGTGTTCGTTTCCAAAAAGGGGTTGCAAAAAA
TTTTGAACGTGCAAAAAAAGCTCCCAATCATCCAAAAAATTATTATCATGGATTCTAAAACGGATTACCA
GGGATTTCAGTCGATGTACACGTTCGTCACATCTCATCTACCTCCCGGTTTTAATGAATACGATTTTGTG
CCAGAGTCCTTCGATAGGGACAAGACAATTGCACTGATCATGAACTCCTCTGGATCTACTGGTCTGCCTA
AAGGTGTCGCTCTGCCTCATAGAACTGCCTGCGTGAGATTCTCGCATGCCAGAGATCCTATTTTTGGCAA
TCAAATCATTCCGGATACTGCGATTTTAAGTGTTGTTCCATTCCATCACGGTTTTGGAATGTTTACTACA
CTCGGATATTTGATATGTGGATTTCGAGTCGTCTTAATGTATAGATTTGAAGAAGAGCTGTTTCTGAGGA
GCCTTCAGGATTACAAGATTCAAAGTGCGCTGCTGGTGCCAACCCTATTCTCCTTCTTCGCCAAAAGCAC
TCTGATTGACAAATACGATTTATCTAATTTACACGAAATTGCTTCTGGTGGCGCTCCCCTCTCTAAGGAA
GTCGGGGAAGCGGTTGCCAAGAGGTTCCATCTGCCAGGTATCAGGCAAGGATATGGGCTCACTGAGACTA
CATCAGCTATTCTGATTACACCCGAGGGGGATGATAAACCGGGCGCGGTCGGTAAAGTTGTTCCATTTTT
TGAAGCGAAGGTTGTGGATCTGGATACCGGGAAAACGCTGGGCGTTAATCAAAGAGGCGAACTGTGTGTG
AGAGGTCCTATGATTATGTCCGGTTATGTAAACAATCCGGAAGCGACCAACGCCTTGATTGACAAGGATG
GATGGCTACATTCTGGAGACATAGCTTACTGGGACGAAGACGAACACTTCTTCATCGTTGACCGCCTGAA
GTCTCTGATTAAGTACAAAGGCTATCAGGTGGCTCCCGCTGAATTGGAATCCATCTTGCTCCAACACCCC
AACATCTTCGACGCAGGTGTCGCAGGTCTTCCCGACGATGACGCCGGTGAACTTCCCGCCGCCGTTGTTG
TTTTGGAGCACGGAAAGACGATGACGGAAAAAGAGATCGTGGATTACGTCGCCAGTCAAGTAACAACCGC
GAAAAAGTTGCGCGGAGGAGTTGTGTTTGTGGACGAAGTACCGAAAGGTCTTACCGGAAAACTCGACGCA
AGAAAAATCAGAGAGATCCTCATAAAGGCCAAGAAGGGCGGAAAGATCGCCGTGTAATTCTAGAGTCGGG
GCGGCCGGCCGCTTCGAGCAGACATGATAAGATACATTGATGAGTTTGGACAAACCACAACTAGAATGCA
GTGAAAAAAATGCTTTATTTGTGAAATTTGTGATGCTATTGCTTTATTTGTAACCATTATAAGCTGCAAT
AAACAAGTTAACAACAACAATTGCATTCATTTTATGTTTCAGGTTCAGGGGGAGGTGTGGGAGGTTTTTT
AAAGCAAGTAAAACCTCTACAAATGTGGTAAAATCGATAAGGATCCGTCGACCGATGCCCTTGAGAGCCT
TCAACCCAGTCAGCTCCTTCCGGTGGGCGCGGGGCATGACTATCGTCGCCGCACTTATGACTGTCTTCTT
TATCATGCAACTCGTAGGACAGGTGCCGGCAGCGCTCTTCCGCTTCCTCGCTCACTGACTCGCTGCGCTC
GGTCGTTCGGCTGCGGCGAGCGGTATCAGCTCACTCAAAGGCGGTAATACGGTTATCCACAGAATCAGGG
GATAACGCAGGAAAGAACATGTGAGCAAAAGGCCAGCAAAAGGCCAGGAACCGTAAAAAGGCCGCGTTGC
TGGCGTTTTTCCATAGGCTCCGCCCCCCTGACGAGCATCACAAAAATCGACGCTCAAGTCAGAGGTGGCG
AAACCCGACAGGACTATAAAGATACCAGGCGTTTCCCCCTGGAAGCTCCCTCGTGCGCTCTCCTGTTCCG
ACCCTGCCGCTTACCGGATACCTGTCCGCCTTTCTCCCTTCGGGAAGCGTGGCGCTTTCTCATAGCTCAC
GCTGTAGGTATCTCAGTTCGGTGTAGGTCGTTCGCTCCAAGCTGGGCTGTGTGCACGAACCCCCCGTTCA
GCCCGACCGCTGCGCCTTATCCGGTAACTATCGTCTTGAGTCCAACCCGGTAAGACACGACTTATCGCCA
CTGGCAGCAGCCACTGGTAACAGGATTAGCAGAGCGAGGTATGTAGGCGGTGCTACAGAGTTCTTGAAGT
GGTGGCCTAACTACGGCTACACTAGAAGAACAGTATTTGGTATCTGCGCTCTGCTGAAGCCAGTTACCTT
CGGAAAAAGAGTTGGTAGCTCTTGATCCGGCAAACAAACCACCGCTGGTAGCGGTGGTTTTTTTGTTTGC
AAGCAGCAGATTACGCGCAGAAAAAAAGGATCTCAAGAAGATCCTTTGATCTTTTCTACGGGGTCTGACG
CTCAGTGGAACGAAAACTCACGTTAAGGGATTTTGGTCATGAGATTATCAAAAAGGATCTTCACCTAGAT
CCTTTTAAATTAAAAATGAAGTTTTAAATCAATCTAAAGTATATATGAGTAAACTTGGTCTGACAGTTAC
CAATGCTTAATCAGTGAGGCACCTATCTCAGCGATCTGTCTATTTCGTTCATCCATAGTTGCCTGACTCC
CCGTCGTGTAGATAACTACGATACGGGAGGGCTTACCATCTGGCCCCAGTGCTGCAATGATACCGCGAGA
CCCACGCTCACCGGCTCCAGATTTATCAGCAATAAACCAGCCAGCCGGAAGGGCCGAGCGCAGAAGTGGT
CCTGCAACTTTATCCGCCTCCATCCAGTCTATTAATTGTTGCCGGGAAGCTAGAGTAAGTAGTTCGCCAG
TTAATAGTTTGCGCAACGTTGTTGCCATTGCTACAGGCATCGTGGTGTCACGCTCGTCGTTTGGTATGGC
TTCATTCAGCTCCGGTTCCCAACGATCAAGGCGAGTTACATGATCCCCCATGTTGTGCAAAAAAGCGGTT
AGCTCCTTCGGTCCTCCGATCGTTGTCAGAAGTAAGTTGGCCGCAGTGTTATCACTCATGGTTATGGCAG
CACTGCATAATTCTCTTACTGTCATGCCATCCGTAAGATGCTTTTCTGTGACTGGTGAGTACTCAACCAA
GTCATTCTGAGAATAGTGTATGCGGCGACCGAGTTGCTCTTGCCCGGCGTCAATACGGGATAATACCGCG
CCACATAGCAGAACTTTAAAAGTGCTCATCATTGGAAAACGTTCTTCGGGGCGAAAACTCTCAAGGATCT
TACCGCTGTTGAGATCCAGTTCGATGTAACCCACTCGTGCACCCAACTGATCTTCAGCATCTTTTACTTT
CACCAGCGTTTCTGGGTGAGCAAAAACAGGAAGGCAAAATGCCGCAAAAAAGGGAATAAGGGCGACACGG
AAATGTTGAATACTCATACTCTTCCTTTTTCAATATTATTGAAGCATTTATCAGGGTTATTGTCTCATGA
GCGGATACATATTTGAATGTATTTAGAAAAATAAACAAATAGGGGTTCCGCGCACATTTCCCCGAAAAGT
GCCACCTG
[124 nt withheld, positions 7219-7342]
C
[91 nt withheld, positions 7344-7434]
A
[49 nt withheld, positions 7436-7484]
CCTTTGACGTTGGAGTCCACGTTCTTT
[37 nt withheld, positions 7512-7548]
ACCCTATCTCGGTCTATTCTTTTGATTTATAAGGGATTTTGCCGATTTCGGCCTATTGGTTAAAAAATGA
GCTGATTTAACAAAAATTTAACGCGAATTTTAACAAAATATTAACGCTTACAATTTGCCATTCGCCATTC
AGGCTGCGCAACTGTTGGGAAGGGCGATCGGTGCGGGCCTCTTCGCTATTACGCCAGCCCAAGCTACCAT
GATAAGTAAGTAATATTAAGGTACGGGAGGTACTTGGAGCGGCCGCAATAAAATATCTTTATTTTCATTA
CATCTGTGTGTTGGTTTTTTGTGTGAATCGATAGTACTAACATACGCT
Features (pLannotate 1.2.2; 11 found; start..end, strand, type, name):
   3235..4887    +  CDS            luciferase: firefly luciferase; luc+; enhanced luc+ version of the luciferase gene
   4928..5049    -  polyA_signal   SV40 poly(A) signal: SV40 polyadenylation signal
   5072..5140    -  CDS            large T antigen (fragment): large T antigen from SV40 (simian virus 40)
   5156..5288    +  CDS            TcR (fragment): tetracycline efflux protein; tet; confers resistance to tetracycline
   5468..6056    -  rep_origin     ori: high-copy-number ColE1/pMB1/pBR322/pUC origin of replication
   6227..7087    -  CDS            AmpR: β-lactamase; bla; confers resistance to ampicillin, carbenicillin, and related antibiotics
   7088..7192    -  promoter       AmpR promoter: bla
   7219..7647    +  rep_origin     f1 ori (sequence partly withheld): f1 bacteriophage origin of replication; arrow indicates direction of (+) strand synthesis
   7679..7746    -  CDS            lacZα (fragment): LacZα fragment of β-galactosidase; lacZ fragment
   7805..7853    +  polyA_signal   poly(A) signal: synthetic polyadenylation signal
   7867..82      +  misc_feature   pause site (across the origin): RNA polymerase II transcriptional pause signal from the human α2 globin gene
