[The description below was written by a language model from this plasmid's Addgene catalogue record and pLannotate feature annotations shown in this document.]
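Description:
Zic4-3505-D1:Luc is a promoter-reporter plasmid built on the pGL3 firefly luciferase backbone and catalogued as a mammalian expression vector. It carries a roughly 3 kb fragment of the Hydra Zic4 promoter with a partial internal deletion designated D1. The record does not specify which part of the promoter is removed, nor the restriction sites used for cloning. The feature table does not annotate the Hydra sequence itself. However, the unannotated stretch between the upstream pause site and the start of the luciferase coding sequence is about the right size for the insert, which would place the promoter fragment directly upstream of the luc+ gene.

The reporter unit consists of the enhanced luc+ firefly luciferase coding sequence followed by an SV40 polyadenylation signal. Upstream of the promoter insertion region, a synthetic poly(A) signal and the RNA polymerase II transcriptional pause site from the human α2 globin gene limit read-through transcription from the backbone. As a result, luciferase output mainly reflects the activity of the cloned promoter fragment. The plasmid is propagated in E. coli through a high-copy ColE1/pUC-type origin and selected with ampicillin via the AmpR β-lactamase gene and its own promoter. An f1 phage origin is also present. The short annotated fragments of SV40 large T antigen, TcR and lacZα are backbone remnants and not functional genes.

The stated purpose is to test Hydra Zic4 promoter activity. Luciferase signal from this D1 deletion variant would presumably be compared with other versions of the promoter to locate regulatory regions controlling Zic4 transcription.
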