Addgene plasmid #193003: Zic4-3505-D1:Luc
Purpose: Plasmid to test the Hydra Zic4 promoter activity (partial deletion D1)
Depositing lab: Brigitte Galliot. Depositing organization: University of Geneva. Publication: The transcription factor Zic4 acts as a transdifferentiation switch. Vogg MC, Ferenc J, Buzgariu WC, Perruchoud C , Papasaikas P, Sanchez PGL, Nuninger C , Delucinge-Vivier C , Rampon C , Beccari L, Vriz S , Vincent S , Galliot B , Tsiairis CD. bioRxiv 2021.12.22.47383 10.1101/2021.12.22.473838.
Backbone
  Vector backbone: pGL3
  Vector type: Mammalian Expression
Growth in bacteria
  Bacterial resistance: Ampicillin, 100 μg/mL
  Growth temperature: 37°C
  Growth strain: DH5alpha
  Copy number: High Copy
Gene/Insert
  Gene/Insert name: Hydra Zic4 promoter
  Species: Hydra
  Insert size (bp): 2999
  Mutation: partial deletion of the Hydra Zic4 promoter-D1
  Cloning method: Restriction Enzyme; 5′ cloning site Unknown (unknown if destroyed); 3′ cloning site Unknown (unknown if destroyed)
Terms and licenses: Academic/Nonprofit Terms; Industry Terms: Not Available to Industry
Depositor comments: Please visit for https://www.biorxiv.org/content/10.1101/2021.12.22.473838v1 bioRxiv preprint.
How to cite: Zic4-3505-D1:Luc was a gift from Brigitte Galliot (Addgene plasmid # 193003 ; http://n2t.net/addgene:193003 ; RRID:Addgene_193003)
